Addgene plasmid #191162: EK0423 SFFV-mTagBFP2-SGc(s70587)cSG-mCherry (FLP-IN)
Purpose: Expression of a sensor for synthetic sequence 1 (EK0208) in mammalian cells; mTagBFP2 marker, mCherry output
Depositing lab: Xiaojing Gao. Depositing organization: Stanford University. Publication: Modular, programmable RNA sensing using ADAR editing in living cells. Kaseniit KE, Katz N, Kolber NS, Call CC, Wengier DL, Cody WB, Sattely ES, Gao XJ. Nat Biotechnol. 2022 Oct 5. pii: 10.1038/s41587-022-01493-x. doi: 10.1038/s41587-022-01493-x. PubMed 36198772.
Backbone
  Vector backbone: FLP-IN
  Vector type: Mammalian Expression
Growth in bacteria
  Bacterial resistance: Ampicillin, 100 μg/mL
  Growth temperature: 37°C
  Growth strain: DH5alpha
  Copy number: High Copy
Gene/Insert
  Gene/Insert name: mTagBFP:s70587:mCherry
  Species: Synthetic
  Mutation: WT
  Promoter: SFFV
  Cloning method: Unknown
Terms and licenses: Academic/Nonprofit Terms; Industry Terms: Not Available to Industry
Depositor comments: Please see https://rnasensing.bio/ for more details. Please visit https://www.biorxiv.org/content/10.1101/2022.01.28.478207v1 for bioRxiv preprint.
How to cite: EK0423 SFFV-mTagBFP2-SGc(s70587)cSG-mCherry (FLP-IN) was a gift from Xiaojing Gao (Addgene plasmid # 191162 ; http://n2t.net/addgene:191162 ; RRID:Addgene_191162)
