[The description below was written by a language model from this plasmid's Addgene catalogue record and pLannotate feature annotations shown in this document.]
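Description:
EK0423 SFFV-mTagBFP2-SGc(s70587)cSG-mCherry (FLP-IN) is a 6.6 kb mammalian expression plasmid built on a FLP-IN backbone and carrying a synthetic, ADAR-editing-based RNA sensor. It is propagated in E. coli at high copy through a ColE1/pUC-type origin with ampicillin selection (AmpR under its own bla promoter). Remnants of a lac promoter/operator region, an f1 origin and a pBR322 bom site are also annotated.

The payload is a single transcription unit driven by the spleen focus-forming virus (SFFV) LTR promoter and terminated by a bGH polyadenylation signal. It encodes mTagBFP2 first, followed by an F2A-type self-cleaving peptide, an unannotated stretch of roughly 200 nt, and then mCherry. Judging from the name and the insert field, this stretch holds the sensor sequence s70587, and the flanking "SGc…cSG" notation probably denotes linker and 2A elements, although the record does not define it. According to the stated purpose, mTagBFP2 is a constitutive marker of sensor expression and mCherry is the output, reporting the presence of the target RNA, synthetic sequence 1, which is supplied from a companion construct. The exact mechanism gating mCherry translation is not given in the record beyond the link to ADAR editing.

Downstream lies an FRT site directly preceding a hygromycin resistance gene that has no annotated promoter of its own, followed by an SV40 poly(A) signal. This is the usual Flp-In arrangement: FLP-mediated recombination into a genomic FRT site in a suitable host cell line places HygR behind a resident promoter, so stable single-copy integrants can be selected. The plasmid can therefore serve either for transient transfection or for generating isogenic sensor cell lines.
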