Features (pLannotate 1.2.2; 20 found; start..end, strand, type, name):
    112..519     +  promoter       SFFV promoter: spleen focus-forming virus long terminal repeat (LTR) promoter
    533..1243    +  CDS            mTagBFP2: mTagBFP2 is a basic (constitutively fluorescent) blue fluorescent protein published in 2011, derived from Entacmaea quadricolor. It is reported to be a very rapidly-maturing monomer with very low acid sensitivity.
   1283..1341    +  CDS            F2A (fragment): 2A peptide from foot-and-mouth disease virus polyprotein Eukaryotic ribosomes fail to insert a peptide bond between the Gly and Pro residues, yielding separate polypeptides.
   1568..2275    +  CDS            mCherry: monomeric derivative of DsRed fluorescent protein (Shaner et al., 2004) mammalian codon-optimized
   2379..2603    +  polyA_signal   bGH poly(A) signal: bovine growth hormone polyadenylation signal
   2619..2642    +  polyA_signal   bGH poly(A) signal (fragment): bovine growth hormone polyadenylation signal
   2646..2667    +  promoter       SV40 promoter (fragment): SV40 enhancer and early promoter
   2688..2921    +  rep_origin     f1 ori (fragment) (sequence partly withheld): f1 bacteriophage origin of replication; arrow indicates direction of (+) strand synthesis
   2926..2973    +  protein_bind   FRT: FLP-mediated recombination occurs in the 8-bp core sequence TCTAGAAA (Turan and Bode, 2011). FLP recombinase from the Saccharomyces cerevisiae 2μ plasmid
   2981..4003    +  CDS            HygR: aminoglycoside phosphotransferase from E. coli; aph(4)-Ia; confers resistance to hygromycin
   4013..4138    +  CDS            ble (fragment): BLE_KLEPN - Experimental evidence at protein level: Swiss-Prot protein existence level 1. Binding protein with a strong affinity to the bleomycin family of antibiotics. Binds to CL990; an antimitotic-antibiotic compound. From Klebsiella pneumoniae.
   4133..4254    +  polyA_signal   SV40 poly(A) signal: SV40 polyadenylation signal
   4327..4343    -  protein_bind   lac operator: The lac repressor binds to the lac operator to inhibit transcription in E. coli. This inhibition can be relieved by adding lactose or isopropyl-β-D-thiogalactopyranoside (IPTG). lac repressor encoded by lacI
   4351..4381    -  promoter       lac promoter: promoter for the E. coli lac operon
   4396..4417    -  protein_bind   CAP binding site: CAP binding activates transcription in the presence of cAMP. E. coli catabolite activator protein
   4430..4522    -  CDS            lacI (fragment): lac repressor; lacI; The lac repressor binds to the lac operator to inhibit transcription in E. coli. This inhibition can be relieved by adding lactose or isopropyl-β-D-thiogalactopyranoside (IPTG).
   4705..5293    -  rep_origin     ori: high-copy-number ColE1/pMB1/pBR322/pUC origin of replication
   5464..6324    -  CDS            AmpR: β-lactamase; bla; confers resistance to ampicillin, carbenicillin, and related antibiotics
   6325..6429    -  promoter       AmpR promoter: bla
   6488..6540    -  misc_feature   bom (fragment): basis of mobility region from pBR322
>Addgene plasmid #191162 | EK0423 SFFV-mTagBFP2-SGc(s70587)cSG-mCherry (FLP-IN) | addgene full sequence | sequence record 375413 | Addgene NGS Result
AACAAGGCAAGGCTTGACCGACAATTGCCGATAAAATAAAAGATTTTATTTAGTCTCCAGAAAAAGGGGG
GAATGAAAGACCCCACCTGTAGGTTTGGCAAGCTAGCTGCAGTAACGCCATTTTGCAAGGCATGGAAAAA
TACCAAACCAAGAATAGAGAAGTTCAGATCAAGGGCGGGTACATGAAAATAGCTAACGTTGGGCCAAACA
GGATATCTGCGGTGAGCAGTTTCGGCCCCGGCCCGGGGCCAAGAACAGATGGTCACCGCAGTTTCGGCCC
CGGCCCGAGGCCAAGAACAGATGGTCCCCAGATATGGCCCAACCCTCAGCAGTTTCTTAAGACCCATCAG
ATGTTTCCAGGCTCCCCCAAGGACCTGAAATGACCCTGCGCCTTATTTGAATTAACCAATCAGCCTGCTT
CTCGCTTCTGTTCGCGCGCTTCTGCTTCCCGAGCTCTATAAAAGAGCTCACAACCCCTCACTCGGCGCGC
CAGTCCTCCGACAGACTGAGTCGCCCGGGAAGCTTCGCCACCATGGTGTCTAAGGGCGAAGAGCTGATTA
AGGAGAACATGCACATGAAGCTGTACATGGAGGGCACCGTGGACAACCATCACTTCAAGTGCACATCCGA
GGGCGAAGGCAAGCCCTACGAGGGCACCCAGACCATGAGAATCAAGGTGGTCGAGGGCGGCCCTCTCCCC
TTCGCCTTCGACATCCTGGCTACTAGCTTCCTCTACGGCAGCAAGACCTTCATCAACCACACCCAGGGCA
TCCCCGACTTCTTCAAGCAGTCCTTCCCTGAGGGCTTCACATGGGAGAGAGTCACCACATACGAGGACGG
GGGCGTGCTGACCGCTACCCAGGACACCAGCCTCCAGGACGGCTGCCTCATCTACAACGTCAAGATCAGA
GGGGTGAACTTCACATCCAACGGCCCTGTGATGCAGAAGAAAACACTCGGCTGGGAGGCCTTCACCGAAA
CGCTGTACCCCGCTGACGGCGGCCTGGAAGGCAGAAACGACATGGCCCTGAAGCTCGTGGGCGGGAGCCA
TCTGATCGCAAACGCCAAGACCACATATAGATCCAAGAAACCCGCTAAGAACCTCAAGATGCCTGGCGTC
TACTATGTGGACTACAGACTGGAAAGAATCAAGGAGGCCAACAACGAAACCTACGTCGAGCAGCACGAGG
TGGCAGTGGCCAGATACTGCGACCTCCCTAGCAAACTGGGGCACAAACTTAACGCGTTGGAAGCCAGACA
CAAACAGAAAATTGTGGCTCCGGTGAAACAGACTTTGAATTTTGACCTTCTGAAGCTGGCGGGAGACGTC
GAGTCCAACCCCGGTCCCGGTACCGGATCCACCAAGTCGACACGGATGAGTGTTTCCTTCTATCCGCGTC
ATTGTTAGGCCTTACGTACCGATAGACCACTGGTGCAAATAGAGAGCTATACCGGTACTAGTGAGGCACG
GCATAAGCAAAAGATCGTAGCCCCAGTAAAGCAAACACTCAACTTCGATCTACTCAAACTCGCAGGTGAT
GTGGAATCTAATCCAGGACCCTCGAGTGTGAGCAAGGGCGAGGAGGATAACATGGCCATCATCAAGGAGT
TCATGCGCTTCAAGGTGCACATGGAGGGCTCCGTGAACGGCCACGAGTTCGAGATCGAGGGCGAGGGCGA
GGGCCGCCCCTACGAGGGCACCCAGACCGCCAAGCTGAAGGTGACCAAGGGTGGCCCCCTGCCCTTCGCC
TGGGACATCCTGTCCCCTCAGTTCATGTACGGCTCCAAGGCCTACGTGAAGCACCCCGCCGACATTCCCG
ACTACTTGAAGCTGTCCTTCCCCGAGGGCTTCAAGTGGGAGCGCGTGATGAACTTCGAGGACGGCGGCGT
GGTGACCGTGACCCAGGACTCCTCCCTGCAGGACGGCGAGTTCATCTACAAGGTGAAGCTGCGCGGCACC
AACTTCCCCTCCGACGGCCCCGTAATGCAGAAGAAGACCATGGGCTGGGAGGCCTCCTCCGAGCGGATGT
ACCCCGAGGACGGCGCCCTGAAGGGCGAGATCAAGCAGAGGCTGAAGCTGAAGGACGGCGGCCACTACGA
CGCTGAGGTCAAGACCACCTACAAGGCCAAGAAGCCCGTGCAGCTGCCCGGCGCCTACAACGTCAACATC
AAGTTGGACATCACCTCCCACAACGAGGACTACACCATCGTGGAACAGTACGAACGCGCCGAGGGCCGCC
ACTCCACCGGCGGCATGGACGAGCTGTACAAGTAGGCCGGAGGGCCCGAACAAAAACTCATCTCAGAAGA
GGATCTGAATAGCGCCGTCGACCATCATCATAATCATCATTGAGTTTAAACCCGCTGATCAGCCTCGACT
GTGCCTTCTAGTTGCCAGCCATCTGTTGTTTGCCCCTCCCCCGTGCCTTCCTTGACCCTGGAAGGTGCCA
CTCCCACTGTCCTTTCCTAATAAAATGAGGAAATTGCATCGCATTGTCTGAGTAGGTGTCATTCTATTCT
GGGGGGTGGGGTGGGGCAGGACAGCAAGGGGGAGGATTGGGAAGACAATAGCAGGCATGCTGGGGATGCG
GTGGGCTCTATGGAGATCTATCGATGTTCTGGGGATGCGGTGGGCTCTATGGCTTCTGAGGCGGAAAGAA
CCAGCTGGGGCTCTAGGGGGTATCCCC
[124 nt withheld, positions 2688-2811]
C
[91 nt withheld, positions 2813-2903]
AGGGTGATGGTTCACGTACCTAGAAGTTCCTATTCCGAAGTTCCTATTCTCTAGAAAGTATAGGAACTTC
CTTGGCCAAAAAGCCTGAACTCACCGCGACGTCTGTCGAGAAGTTTCTGATCGAAAAGTTCGACAGCGTC
TCCGACCTGATGCAGCTCTCGGAGGGCGAAGAATCTCGTGCTTTCAGCTTCGATGTAGGAGGGCGTGGAT
ATGTCCTGCGGGTAAATAGCTGCGCCGATGGTTTCTACAAAGATCGTTATGTTTATCGGCACTTTGCATC
GGCCGCGCTCCCGATTCCGGAAGTGCTTGACATTGGGGAATTCAGCGAGAGCCTGACCTATTGCATCTCC
CGCCGTGCACAGGGTGTCACGTTGCAAGACCTGCCTGAAACCGAACTGCCCGCTGTTCTGCAGCCGGTCG
CGGAGGCCATGGATGCGATCGCTGCGGCCGATCTTAGCCAGACGAGCGGGTTCGGCCCATTCGGACCGCA
AGGAATCGGTCAATACACTACATGGCGTGATTTCATATGCGCGATTGCTGATCCCCATGTGTATCACTGG
CAAACTGTGATGGACGACACCGTCAGTGCGTCCGTCGCGCAGGCTCTCGATGAGCTGATGCTTTGGGCCG
AGGACTGCCCCGAAGTCCGGCACCTCGTGCACGCGGATTTCGGCTCCAACAATGTCCTGACGGACAATGG
CCGCATAACAGCGGTCATTGACTGGAGCGAGGCGATGTTCGGGGATTCCCAATACGAGGTCGCCAACATC
TTCTTCTGGAGGCCGTGGTTGGCTTGTATGGAGCAGCAGACGCGCTACTTCGAGCGGAGGCATCCGGAGC
TTGCAGGATCGCCGCGGCTCCGGGCGTATATGCTCCGCATTGGTCTTGACCAACTCTATCAGAGCTTGGT
TGACGGCAATTTCGATGATGCAGCTTGGGCGCAGGGTCGATGCGACGCAATCGTCCGATCCGGAGCCGGG
ACTGTCGGGCGTACACAAATCGCCCGCAGAAGCGCGGCCGTCTGGACCGATGGCTGTGTAGAAGTACTCG
CCGATAGTGGAAACCGACGCCCCAGCACTCGTCCGAGGGCAAAGGAATAGCACGTACTACGAGATTTCGA
TTCCACCGCCGCCTTCTATGAAAGGTTGGGCTTCGGAATCGTTTTCCGGGACGCCGGCTGGATGATCCTC
CAGCGCGGGGATCTCATGCTGGAGTTCTTCGCCCACCCCAACTTGTTTATTGCAGCTTATAATGGTTACA
AATAAAGCAATAGCATCACAAATTTCACAAATAAAGCATTTTTTTCACTGCATTCTAGTTGTGGTTTGTC
CAAACTCATCAATGTATCTTATCATGTCTGTATACCGTCGACCTCTAGCTAGAGCTTGGCGTAATCATGG
TCATAGCTGTTTCCTGTGTGAAATTGTTATCCGCTCACAATTCCACACAACATACGAGCCGGAAGCATAA
AGTGTAAAGCCTGGGGTGCCTAATGAGTGAGCTAACTCACATTAATTGCGTTGCGCTCACTGCCCGCTTT
CCAGTCGGGAAACCTGTCGTGCCAGCTGCATTAATGAATCGGCCAACGCGCGGGGAGAGGCGGTTTGCGT
ATTGGGCGCTCTTCCGCTTCCTCGCTCACTGACTCGCTGCGCTCGGTCGTTCGGCTGCGGCGAGCGGTAT
CAGCTCACTCAAAGGCGGTAATACGGTTATCCACAGAATCAGGGGATAACGCAGGAAAGAACATGTGAGC
AAAAGGCCAGCAAAAGGCCAGGAACCGTAAAAAGGCCGCGTTGCTGGCGTTTTTCCATAGGCTCCGCCCC
CCTGACGAGCATCACAAAAATCGACGCTCAAGTCAGAGGTGGCGAAACCCGACAGGACTATAAAGATACC
AGGCGTTTCCCCCTGGAAGCTCCCTCGTGCGCTCTCCTGTTCCGACCCTGCCGCTTACCGGATACCTGTC
CGCCTTTCTCCCTTCGGGAAGCGTGGCGCTTTCTCATAGCTCACGCTGTAGGTATCTCAGTTCGGTGTAG
GTCGTTCGCTCCAAGCTGGGCTGTGTGCACGAACCCCCCGTTCAGCCCGACCGCTGCGCCTTATCCGGTA
ACTATCGTCTTGAGTCCAACCCGGTAAGACACGACTTATCGCCACTGGCAGCAGCCACTGGTAACAGGAT
TAGCAGAGCGAGGTATGTAGGCGGTGCTACAGAGTTCTTGAAGTGGTGGCCTAACTACGGCTACACTAGA
AGAACAGTATTTGGTATCTGCGCTCTGCTGAAGCCAGTTACCTTCGGAAAAAGAGTTGGTAGCTCTTGAT
CCGGCAAACAAACCACCGCTGGTAGCGGTGGTTTTTTTGTTTGCAAGCAGCAGATTACGCGCAGAAAAAA
AGGATCTCAAGAAGATCCTTTGATCTTTTCTACGGGGTCTGACGCTCAGTGGAACGAAAACTCACGTTAA
GGGATTTTGGTCATGAGATTATCAAAAAGGATCTTCACCTAGATCCTTTTAAATTAAAAATGAAGTTTTA
AATCAATCTAAAGTATATATGAGTAAACTTGGTCTGACAGTTACCAATGCTTAATCAGTGAGGCACCTAT
CTCAGCGATCTGTCTATTTCGTTCATCCATAGTTGCCTGACTCCCCGTCGTGTAGATAACTACGATACGG
GAGGGCTTACCATCTGGCCCCAGTGCTGCAATGATACCGCGAGACCCACGCTCACCGGCTCCAGATTTAT
CAGCAATAAACCAGCCAGCCGGAAGGGCCGAGCGCAGAAGTGGTCCTGCAACTTTATCCGCCTCCATCCA
GTCTATTAATTGTTGCCGGGAAGCTAGAGTAAGTAGTTCGCCAGTTAATAGTTTGCGCAACGTTGTTGCC
ATTGCTACAGGCATCGTGGTGTCACGCTCGTCGTTTGGTATGGCTTCATTCAGCTCCGGTTCCCAACGAT
CAAGGCGAGTTACATGATCCCCCATGTTGTGCAAAAAAGCGGTTAGCTCCTTCGGTCCTCCGATCGTTGT
CAGAAGTAAGTTGGCCGCAGTGTTATCACTCATGGTTATGGCAGCACTGCATAATTCTCTTACTGTCATG
CCATCCGTAAGATGCTTTTCTGTGACTGGTGAGTACTCAACCAAGTCATTCTGAGAATAGTGTATGCGGC
GACCGAGTTGCTCTTGCCCGGCGTCAATACGGGATAATACCGCGCCACATAGCAGAACTTTAAAAGTGCT
CATCATTGGAAAACGTTCTTCGGGGCGAAAACTCTCAAGGATCTTACCGCTGTTGAGATCCAGTTCGATG
TAACCCACTCGTGCACCCAACTGATCTTCAGCATCTTTTACTTTCACCAGCGTTTCTGGGTGAGCAAAAA
CAGGAAGGCAAAATGCCGCAAAAAAGGGAATAAGGGCGACACGGAAATGTTGAATACTCATACTCTTCCT
TTTTCAATATTATTGAAGCATTTATCAGGGTTATTGTCTCATGAGCGGATACATATTTGAATGTATTTAG
AAAAATAAACAAATAGGGGTTCCGCGCACATTTCCCCGAAAAGTGCCACCTGACGTCGACGGATCGGGAG
ATCTCCCGATCCCCTATGGTGCACTCTCAGTACAATCTGCTCTGATGCCGCATAGTTAAGCCAGTATCTG
CTCCCTGCTTGTGTGTTGGAGGTCGCTGAGTAGTGCGCGAGCAAAATTTAAGCTAC
